Addgene plasmid #218287: pToxAmp21R
Purpose: A complete plasmid for ToxAmp (Toxin-antitoxin-driven gene amplification) for the expression of AeBlue
Depositing lab: Claudia Vickers. Depositing organization: Queensland University of Technology. Publication: The integration of tandem gene repeats via a bacterial type-II toxin-antitoxin-mediated gene amplification (ToxAmp) system and stability visualisation in Saccharomyces cerevisiae. Evans S, Lu Z, McDonnell L, Anderson W, Peralta F, Watkins T , Ahmed H, Luna-Flores CH, Loan T, Navone L, Trau M, Scott CH, Speight R, Vickers CE, Peng B. bioRxiv 2024.01.30.578080 10.1101/2024.01.30.578080.
Backbone
  Vector backbone: pUC19
  Vector type: Yeast Expression
Growth in bacteria
  Bacterial resistance: Ampicillin, 100 μg/mL
  Growth temperature: 37°C
  Growth strain: DH5alpha
  Copy number: High Copy
Gene/Insert
  Gene/Insert name: HO(-955, -789)-LoxP>pKlLEU2>KlLEU2>PCRT1>RelB>tPDC1-pTDH3>AeBlue>tSYNth7-ARS712-HO(-731, -264)
  Species: Synthetic
  Cloning method: Gibson Cloning
Terms and licenses: Academic/Nonprofit Terms; Industry Terms: Not Available to Industry
Depositor comments: Please visit https://doi.org/10.1101/2024.01.30.578080 for bioRxiv preprint.
How to cite: pToxAmp21R was a gift from Claudia Vickers (Addgene plasmid # 218287 ; http://n2t.net/addgene:218287 ; RRID:Addgene_218287)
