[The description below was written by a language model from this plasmid's Addgene catalogue record and pLannotate feature annotations shown in this document.]
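Description:
pToxAmp21R is a yeast integration and expression plasmid built on a pUC19 backbone. It is propagated in E. coli at high copy from the ColE1/pUC origin and selected with ampicillin through the bla gene. Remnants of the pUC lac promoter/operator and lacZα region flank the insert. The 10.6 kb construct was assembled by Gibson cloning and is described as a complete plasmid for ToxAmp (toxin-antitoxin-driven gene amplification) in Saccharomyces cerevisiae, here carrying the AeBlue chromoprotein as the cargo.

The synthetic insert is bounded by two homology arms from the region upstream of the HO gene, which presumably target the cassette to that locus. Inside these arms is a Kluyveromyces lactis LEU2 marker under its own promoter. The feature table shows a loxP site on each side of it, which would allow Cre-mediated removal of the marker. Next is the E. coli type II antitoxin gene relB, recorded as driven by the CRT1 promoter and ended by the PDC1 terminator. The AeBlue coding sequence follows, under the strong constitutive TDH3 promoter with a synthetic terminator, and then an ARS712 replication element. The annotation software labelled AeBlue as the related Actinia equina protein AQ14.

The feature table also finds a copper-inducible CUP1 promoter followed by two relE toxin fragments between the marker and relB. These parts are not listed in the catalogue insert name, and the record does not explain why relE appears split. The apparent logic is that cells need more copies of the antitoxin-linked cassette to survive toxin expression, which selects for tandem repeats of the cargo gene. AeBlue colour then gives a visual readout of copy number and stability.
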