Features (pLannotate 1.2.2; 20 found; start..end, strand, type, name):
    199..232     +  protein_bind   loxP: Cre-mediated recombination occurs in the 8-bp core sequence (GCATACAT). Cre recombinase
    215..766     +  CDS            RLP7 (fragment): RLP7_YEAST - Also known as RPL7. Experimental evidence at protein level: Swiss-Prot protein existence level 1. Involved in the biogenesis of the 60S ribosomal subunit. May act as a specificity factor that binds precursor rRNAs and tethers the enzymes that carry out the early 5' to 3' exonucleolytic reactions that generate the mature rRNAs. From Saccharomyces cerevisiae (strain ATCC 204508 / S288c) (Baker's yeast).
   1287..2366    +  CDS            LEU2: LEU3_YEAST - Experimental evidence at protein level: Swiss-Prot protein existence level 1. Catalyzes the oxidation of 3-carboxy-2-hydroxy-4- methylpentanoate (3-isopropylmalate) to 3-carboxy-4-methyl-2- oxopentanoate. The product decarboxylates to 4-methyl-2 oxopentanoate. From Saccharomyces cerevisiae (strain ATCC 204508 / S288c) (Baker's yeast).
   2523..2556    +  protein_bind   loxP: Cre-mediated recombination occurs in the 8-bp core sequence (GCATACAT). Cre recombinase
   2776..3010    +  promoter       CUP1 promoter: S. cerevisiae CUP1; inducible metallothionein promoter, regulated by Cu2+
   3078..3200    +  CDS            relE (fragment): RELE_ECOLI - Experimental evidence at protein level: Swiss-Prot protein existence level 1. Cross-talk can occur between different TA systems. Ectopic expression of this toxin induces transcription of 7 tested TA systems (dinJ/yafQ, hicAB, mazEF, mqsRA, prlF(sohA)/yhaV, relBEF and yefM/yoeB) with specific cleavage of the relBEF mRNA produced immediately upstream and within the relB coding sequence. The cleaved mRNA can be translated into RelE, leading to a positive feedback cycle of RelE expression. The relBEF operon is required for transcription of the mazEF TA system operon during amino acid
   3712..3873    +  CDS            relE (fragment): RELE_ECOLI - Experimental evidence at protein level: Swiss-Prot protein existence level 1. Cross-talk can occur between different TA systems. Ectopic expression of this toxin induces transcription of 7 tested TA systems (dinJ/yafQ, hicAB, mazEF, mqsRA, prlF(sohA)/yhaV, relBEF and yefM/yoeB) with specific cleavage of the relBEF mRNA produced immediately upstream and within the relB coding sequence. The cleaved mRNA can be translated into RelE, leading to a positive feedback cycle of RelE expression. The relBEF operon is required for transcription of the mazEF TA system operon during amino acid
   5313..5549    +  CDS            relB: RELB_ECOLI - Experimental evidence at protein level: Swiss-Prot protein existence level 1. Seems to be a principal mediator of cell death in liquid media. From Escherichia coli (strain K12).
   5894..6479    +  promoter       GAP promoter (fragment): S. cerevisiae TDH3; promoter for glyceraldehyde-3-phosphate dehydrogenase
   6480..7172    +  CDS            AQ14: AQ14 is a basic (constitutively fluorescent) red fluorescent protein published in 2005, derived from Actinia equina.
   8038..8054    -  protein_bind   lac operator: The lac repressor binds to the lac operator to inhibit transcription in E. coli. This inhibition can be relieved by adding lactose or isopropyl-β-D-thiogalactopyranoside (IPTG). lac repressor encoded by lacI
   8062..8092    -  promoter       lac promoter: promoter for the E. coli lac operon
   8107..8128    -  protein_bind   CAP binding site: CAP binding activates transcription in the presence of cAMP. E. coli catabolite activator protein
   8141..8233    -  CDS            lacI (fragment): lac repressor; lacI; The lac repressor binds to the lac operator to inhibit transcription in E. coli. This inhibition can be relieved by adding lactose or isopropyl-β-D-thiogalactopyranoside (IPTG).
   8416..9004    -  rep_origin     ori: high-copy-number ColE1/pMB1/pBR322/pUC origin of replication
   9175..10035   -  CDS            AmpR: β-lactamase; bla; confers resistance to ampicillin, carbenicillin, and related antibiotics
  10036..10140   -  promoter       AmpR promoter: bla
  10235..10270   +  CDS            rop (fragment): Rop protein, which maintains plasmids at low copy number; rop
  10372..10471   +  misc_feature   bom (fragment): basis of mobility region from pBR322
  10477..10631   -  CDS            lacZα (fragment): LacZα fragment of β-galactosidase; lacZ fragment
>Addgene plasmid #218287 | pToxAmp21R | addgene full sequence | sequence record 433689 | Addgene NGS Result
AACGCCAAACTTATTACTTTTCCTATTTGAGGTTGGTATTGATTGTTGTCAAAGAATGAAAATATACACA
AACGCCACAATATACGTACCAGGTTCACGAAAACTGATCGTATGGTTCATACCCTGACTTGGCAAACCTA
ATGTGACCGTCGCTGATTAGCGGATCGCATAGGCCACTAGTGGATCTGATATCACCTAATAACTTCGTAT
AGCATACATTATACGAAGTTATATTAAGGGTTCTCGAGAGCTCGCTGTGAAGATCCCAGCAAAGGCTTAC
AAAGTGTTATCTCTTTTGAGACTTGTTGAGTTGAACACTGGTGTTTTCATCAAACTTACCAAGGACGTGT
ACCCATTGTTGAAACTTGTATCACCATATATTGTTATCGGACAACCTTCACTTGCATCTATCCGTTCTTT
AATCCAAAAGAGATCTAGAATAATGTGGCAAAGGCCAGAAGATAAAGAACCAAAAGAGATAATCTTGAAT
GACAACAATATCGTTGAAGAGAAATTAGGTGATGAAGGTGTCATTTGTATCGAGGATATCATCCATGAGA
TTTCGACGTTGGGCGAAAATTTCTCGAAATGTACTTTCTTCCTATTACCATTCAAATTGAACAGAGAAGT
CAGTGGATTCGGTGCCATCTCCCGTTTGAATAAACTGAAAATGCGCGAACAAAACAAGAAGACTCGTCAA
ATTTCAAACGCTGCCACGGCTCCAGTTATCCAAGTAGATATCGACTCAATGATTTCCAAGTTGAATTGAT
TAACTATAAAAGGAAAATATCTGTACAATAGACATCGGGCTCCCATTGGCCCTACCCACATATGTAGAAA
TACATTACTCTATTCACTACTGCATTTAGTTATGTTTAACATTTGATATAGCAGACGCTACCGCCAGGCA
CAATATATTCCCCTTCCCTCTTGCCATTCGCTGTACTTGTGGTAGATTCCAATTCAGCGCAGTCACGTGC
TAGTAATCACCGCATTTTTTTCTTTTCCTTTCAGGCTAAAACCGGTTCCGGGCCCGATCCCTGCACTCAT
TTTCTAACGGAAAACCTTCAGAAGCATAACTACCCATTCCAGTTTAGAGTCATGACAGGTTCAACATCAG
ATGCTTCATATACTTTTATATATTGAATTATATAAATATATCTATGTACTCTAAGTAAGTACATCTGCTT
TAACGCATTCCTACATTTGCTTCGATTTATTTTTATTGTTGATACCTATTTGAAGAAGTAAAAAGTATCC
CACACTACACAGATTATACCATGTCTAAGAATATCGTTGTCCTACCGGGTGATCACGTCGGTAAAGAAGT
TACTGACGAAGCTATTAAGGTCTTGAATGCCATTGCTGAAGTCCGTCCAGAAATTAAGTTCAATTTCCAA
CATCACTTGATCGGGGGTGCTGCCATCGATGCCACTGGCACTCCTTTACCAGATGAAGCTCTAGAAGCCT
CTAAGAAAGCCGATGCTGTCTTACTAGGTGCTGTTGGTGGTCCAAAATGGGGTACGGGCGCAGTTAGACC
AGAACAAGGTCTATTGAAGATCAGAAAGGAATTGGGTCTATACGCCAACTTGAGACCATGTAACTTTGCT
TCTGATTCTTTACTAGATCTTTCTCCTTTGAAGCCTGAATATGCAAAGGGTACCGATTTCGTCGTCGTTA
GAGAATTGGTTGGTGGTATCTACTTTGGTGAAAGAAAAGAAGATGAAGGTGACGGAGTTGCTTGGGACTC
TGAGAAATACAGTGTTCCTGAAGTTCAAAGAATTACAAGAATGGCTGCTTTCTTGGCATTGCAACAAAAC
CCACCATTACCAATCTGGTCTCTTGACAAGGCTAACGTGCTTGCCTCTTCCAGATTGTGGAGAAAGACTG
TTGAAGAAACCATCAAGACTGAGTTCCCACAATTAACTGTTCAGCACCAATTGATCGACTCTGCTGCTAT
GATTTTGGTTAAATCACCAACTAAGCTAAACGGTGTTGTTATTACCAACAACATGTTTGGTGATATTATC
TCCGATGAAGCCTCTGTTATTCCAGGTTCTTTGGGTTTATTACCTTCTGCATCTCTAGCTTCCCTACCTG
ACACTAACAAGGCATTCGGTTTGTACGAACCATGTCATGGTTCTGCCCCAGATTTACCAGCAAACAAGGT
TAACCCAATTGCTACCATCTTATCTGCAGCTATGATGTTGAAGTTATCCTTGGATTTGGTTGAAGAAGGT
AGGGCTCTTGAAGAAGCTGTTAGAAATGTCTTGGATGCAGGTGTCAGAACCGGTGACCTTGGTGGTTCTA
ACTCTACCACTGAGGTTGGCGATGCTATCGCCAAGGCTGTCAAGGAAATCTTGGCTTAAAGAGTCTTTTG
TAACGACCCCGTCTCCACCAACTTGGTATGCTTGAAATCTCAAGGCCATTACACATTCAGTTATGTGAAC
GAAAGGTCTTTATTTAACGTAGCATAAACTAAATAATACAGGTTCCGGTTAGCCTGCGGATCTCTAGACC
TAATAACTTCGTATAGCATACATTATACGAAGTTATATTAAGGGTTGTCGACCTGCAGCGTACGAAGCTT
CAGCTGCCCGGGTAAGCCGATCCCATTACCGACATTTGGGCGCTATACGTGCATATGTTCATGTATGTAT
CTGTATTTAAAACACTTTTGTATTATTTTTCCTCATATATGTGTATAGGTTTATACGGATGATTTAATTA
TTACTTCACCACCCTTTATTTCAGGCTGATATCTTAGCCTTGTTACTAGTTAGAAAAAGACATTTTTGCT
GTCAGTCACTGTCAAGAGATTCTTTTGCTGGCATTTCTTCTAGAAGCAAAAAGAGCGATGCGTCTTTTCC
GCTGAACCGTTCCAGCAAAAAAGACTACCAACGCAATATGGATTGTCAGAATCATATAAAAGAGAAGCAA
ATAACTCCTTGTCTTGTATCAATTGCATTATAATATCTTCTTGTTAGTGCAATATCATATAGAAGTCATC
GAAATAGATATTAAGAAAAACAAACTGTACAATCAATCAATCAATCATCACATAAAACTAGTGCAAAATG
GCGTATTTTCTGGATTTTGACGAGCGGGCACTAAAGGAATGGCGAAAGCTGGGCTCGACGGTACGTGAAC
AGTTGAAAAAGAAGCTGGTTGAAGTACTTGAGTCACCCCGGATTGAAGCAAGTATGTAGTTCCATTTGGA
AGAGGGAATGAAAGAACCAAGACGGTGACTTTTTTTTTAGTGTTGTGCAACCAATATGTCGTGTGTATAT
CATGGTACAGGAGAATGTCAATCAGCTAAGTGTACTCAACATATTTCTTTGTGTTTTGATTGCGAACTTT
GTATTACCATCTCACTGTTGAGACGGCTTATTTGAGGTAATAGCTCGAGTAAATGTACTCTTCCATCGCA
AACTGAGCAAAAAGAAAGTGTGCATAGCCTTTGTCATACTTCTCCTTTATTATACCATGATATTCAGAAC
AGTCATACTGTCTACTCATTTTACGGCTATAAAAGGTAACTTTCATTTAGATTATGGAAAGCACTAATTA
TCGCTGTATCAAATGGTTGTAGAGAGCGCAATTATGAAAAAGAGTTACCACGTTTCTTTTGTTTCGATAA
AATGTCCAGTTGAAAACCTGTTTTACTAACGATTTAAAAATTGTATTTCATTACAATATTTTTTTTGTAC
AGACAAGCTCCGTGGTATGCCTGATTGTTACAAGATTAAGCTCCGGTCTTCAGGCTATCGCCTTGTATAC
CAGGTTATAGACGAGAAAGTTGTCGTTTTCGTGATTTCTGTTGGGAAAAGAGAACGCTCGGAAGTATATA
GCGAGGCGGTCAAACGCATTCTCTGACCTGCAGGGATTAATATAATTATATAAAAATATTATCTTCTTTT
CTTTATATCTAGTGTTATGTAAAATAAATTGATGACTACGGAAAGCTTTTTTATATTGTTTCTTTTTCAT
TCTGAGCCACTTAAATTTCGTGAATGTTCTTATAAGGGACGGTAGATTTACAAGTGATACAACAAAAAGC
AAGGCGCTTTTTCTAATAAAAAGAAGAAAAGCATTTAACAATTGAACACCTCTATATCAACGAAGAATAT
TACTTTGTCTCTAAATCCTTGTAAAATGTGTACGATCTCTATATGGGTTACTCAAGGATCCACGAAAATG
ATGTGAATGAATACATGAAAGATTCATGAGATCTGACAACATGGTAGACGTGTGTGTCTCATGGAAATTG
ATGCAGTTGAAGACATGTGCGTCACGAAAAAAGAAATCAATCCTACACAGGGCTTAAGGGCAAATGTATT
CATGTGTGTCACGAAAAGTGATGTAACTAAATACACGATTACCATGGAAATTAACGTACCTTTTTTGTGC
GTGTATTGAAATATTATGACATATTACAGAAAGGGTTCGCAAGTCCTGTTTCTATGCCTTTCTCTTAGTA
ATTCACGAAATAAACCTATGGTTTACGAAATGATCCACGAAAATCATGTTATTATTTACATCAACATATC
GCGAAAATTCATGTCATGTCCACATTAACATCATTGCAGAGCAACAATTCATTTTCATAGAGAAATTTGC
TACTATCACCCACTAGTACTACCATTGGTACCTACTACTTTGAATTGTACTACCGCTGGGCGTTCCGCGG
GCCTTGCGGAGGATAACCACCAACGAACTCAAATACCTACCGCGTACCTTCCTACGGTTATGTACTTTTG
CACTGCTATTGCTTTGAGATGCTATGAGAACTGCCGTCAAAATTGGGTGGCAAAGAGGGATAGCTTCACT
GCCAATCACTACACTCTGTTCTGAAGGAGGGGAATTACTGTTGTCTCATAAAAAAACACCTTTGAAACAC
TTTCACTCATAGAGAAGCCAAGAACTCTGATGAGTTCTTTATTTGTTGCCGCTAACTTTATCTTATCTTC
TCCATTGTAATAATTACTATTCTTTTTACTTGCCTGTTTTCCATCCCAATGAAGATCCGTACATCTTAGA
CACCCTTTTCTTTTTTTCTTTTTTTTTTTTTTTTTTTTTTGGCTTCCGAAGTGCCGACAACTAAAGAATT
ATCGCATTTTTTTTGAATACATCATACTATACGATAGAACGCATTGAAACTTTTCCCATCTCAAAATCCA
GGGACAATAGTATGGGATCGATATTATTATCAAGACATAAGTATTGTGATGCGCACGTTGAAATTCACTA
TTTTTTTTTTTTATATCTGTTTTTCAATACAGTGAACACGATAACTGAAAGAAACATCTAGAATGGGTAG
CATTAACCTGCGTATTGACGATGAACTTAAAGCGCGTTCTTACGCCGCGCTTGAAAAAATGGGTGTAACT
CCTTCTGAAGCGCTTCGTCTCATGCTCGAGTATATCGCTGACAATGAACGCTTGCCGTTCAAACAGACAC
TCCTGAGTGATGAAGATGCTGAACTTGTGGAGATAGTGAAAGAACGGCTTCGTAATCCTAAGCCAGTACG
TGTGACGCTGGATGAACTCTGACCTGCAGGGCGATTTAATCTCTAATTATTAGTTAAAGTTTTATAAGCA
TTTTTATGTAACGAAAAATAAATTGGTTCATATTATTACTGCACTGTCACTTACCATGGAAAGACCAGAC
AAGAAGTTGCCGACACGACAGTCTGTTGAATTGGCTTAAGTCTGGGTCCGCTTCTTTACAAATTTGAAGA
ATTTCTCTTAAACGATATGTATATTCTTTTCGTTGGAAAAGATGTCTTCCAAAAAAAAAAACCGATGAAT
TAGTGGAACCAAGGAAAAAAAAAGAGGTATCCTTGATTAAGGAACAGAGCTCTATATATTTAATAAAGAG
TATCATCTTTCAAAGCCTTTTAATTCTGCTGTAACCCGTACATGCCCAAAATAGGGGGCGGGTTACACAG
AATATATAACATCGTAGGTGTCTGGGTGAACAGTTTATTCCTGGCATCCACTAAATATAATGGAGCCCGC
TTTTTAAGCTGGCATCCAGAAAAAAAAAGAATCCCAGCACCAAAATATTGTTTTCTTCACCAACCATCAG
TTCATAGGTCCATTCTCTTAGCGCAACTACAGAGAACAGGGGCACAAACAGGCAAAAAACGGGCACAACC
TCAATGGAGTGATGCAACCTGCCTGGAGTAAATGATGACACAAGGCAATTGACCCACGCATGTATCTATC
TCATTTTCTTACACCTTCTATTACCTTCTGCTCTCTCTGATTTGGAAAAAGCTGAAAAAAAAGGTTGAAA
CCAGTTCCCTGAAATTATTCCCCTACTTGACTAATAAGTATATAAAGACGGTAGGTATTGATTGTAATTC
TGTAAATCTATTTCTTAAACTTCTTAAATTCTACTTTTATAGTTAGTCTTTTTTTTAGTTTTAAAACACC
AAGAACTTAGTTTCGAATAAACACACATAAACAAACAAAATGGCTTCTTTGGTTAAGAAAGATATGTGTA
TCAAGATGACTATGGAAGGTACTGTTAACGGTCATCACTTTAAGTGTGTTGGTGAAGGTGAAGGTAAACC
ATTTGAAGGTACTCAAGTTGAAAAGATTAGAATTACTGAAGGTGGTCCATTGCCATTTGCTTATGATATT
TTGGCTCCATGTTGTATGTATGGTTCTAAGACTTTCATTAAGCACGTTTCTGGTATCCCAGACTACTTCA
AAGAATCTTTTCCAGAAGGTTTTACCTGGGAAAGAACTCAAATCTTTGAAGATGGTGGTTACTTGACTAT
TCACCAAGATACTTCATTGCAAGGTAACAACTTTATCTTCAAAGTTAACGTTATCGGTGCTAATTTTCCA
GCTAATGGTCCAGTTATGCAAAAGAAAACTGCTGGTTGGGAACCATGTGTTGAAATGTTGTATCCAAGAG
ATGGTGTTTTGTGCGGTCAATCTTTGATGGCTTTGAAATGTACTGATGGTAATCACTTGACCTCTCATTT
GAGAACTACTTACAGATCCAGAAAACCATCTAACGCTGTTAACATGCCAGAATTTCATTTCGGTGACCAC
AGAATTGAGATTTTGAAAGCTGAACAAGGTAAGTTCTACGAACAATACGAATCTGCTGTTGCTAGATATT
GTGAAGCTGCTCCATCAAAATTGGGTCATCATTAATATATAACTGTCTAGAAATAAATTTTTTCAAAGCG
GCCGCATTCCCAGAAGATTAGGGAGGTAATTAATTAATAGGCAGATTTCTAGTTCTTATATATTACTATA
GATAAGGAAATTATACGCTTGTATGCAGAGATAATTTAAGTTTTGCTTTGTTCGCCACCATTCTAGTTAT
GACCTTTATCTATCATTCTATTTTTTATTGGAAAGGCTTTACAAAAAACAAACAGTAAAAATTCTTTAAG
CGAAGTGAAATCGACAATGAATATGAAATTGGTAATTATCTTACATTAGGACTTTTCAATATCTGCCGGC
AGGATCCACGAAAATGATGTGAATGAATACATGAAAGATTCATGAGATCTGACAACATGGTAGACGTGTG
TGTCTCATGGAAATTGATGCAGTTGAAGACATGTGCGTCACGAAAAAAGAAATCAATCCTACACAGGGCT
TAAGGGCAAATGTATTCATGTGTGTCACGAAAAGTGATGTAACTAAATACACGATTACCATGGAAATTAA
CGTACCTTTTTTGTGCGTGTATTGAAATATTATGACATATTACAGAAAGGGTTCGCAAGTCCTGTTTCTA
TGCCTTTCTCTTAGTAATTCACGAAATAAACCTATGGTTTACGAAATGATCCACGAAAATCATGTTATTA
TTTACATCAACATATCGCGAAAATTCATGTCATGTCCACATTAACATCATTGCAGAGCAACAATTCATTT
TCATAGAGAAATTTGCTACTATCACCCACTAGTACTACCATTGGTACCTACTACTTTGAATTGTACTACC
GCTGGGCGTTTAAACGCATGCGGCGTAATCATGGTCATAGCTGTTTCCTGTGTGAAATTGTTATCCGCTC
ACAATTCCACACAACATACGAGCCGGAAGCATAAAGTGTAAAGCCTGGGGTGCCTAATGAGTGAGCTAAC
TCACATTAATTGCGTTGCGCTCACTGCCCGCTTTCCAGTCGGGAAACCTGTCGTGCCAGCTGCATTAATG
AATCGGCCAACGCGCGGGGAGAGGCGGTTTGCGTATTGGGCGCTCTTCCGCTTCCTCGCTCACTGACTCG
CTGCGCTCGGTCGTTCGGCTGCGGCGAGCGGTATCAGCTCACTCAAAGGCGGTAATACGGTTATCCACAG
AATCAGGGGATAACGCAGGAAAGAACATGTGAGCAAAAGGCCAGCAAAAGGCCAGGAACCGTAAAAAGGC
CGCGTTGCTGGCGTTTTTCCATAGGCTCCGCCCCCCTGACGAGCATCACAAAAATCGACGCTCAAGTCAG
AGGTGGCGAAACCCGACAGGACTATAAAGATACCAGGCGTTTCCCCCTGGAAGCTCCCTCGTGCGCTCTC
CTGTTCCGACCCTGCCGCTTACCGGATACCTGTCCGCCTTTCTCCCTTCGGGAAGCGTGGCGCTTTCTCA
TAGCTCACGCTGTAGGTATCTCAGTTCGGTGTAGGTCGTTCGCTCCAAGCTGGGCTGTGTGCACGAACCC
CCCGTTCAGCCCGACCGCTGCGCCTTATCCGGTAACTATCGTCTTGAGTCCAACCCGGTAAGACACGACT
TATCGCCACTGGCAGCAGCCACTGGTAACAGGATTAGCAGAGCGAGGTATGTAGGCGGTGCTACAGAGTT
CTTGAAGTGGTGGCCTAACTACGGCTACACTAGAAGAACAGTATTTGGTATCTGCGCTCTGCTGAAGCCA
GTTACCTTCGGAAAAAGAGTTGGTAGCTCTTGATCCGGCAAACAAACCACCGCTGGTAGCGGTGGTTTTT
TTGTTTGCAAGCAGCAGATTACGCGCAGAAAAAAAGGATCTCAAGAAGATCCTTTGATCTTTTCTACGGG
GTCTGACGCTCAGTGGAACGAAAACTCACGTTAAGGGATTTTGGTCATGAGATTATCAAAAAGGATCTTC
ACCTAGATCCTTTTAAATTAAAAATGAAGTTTTAAATCAATCTAAAGTATATATGAGTAAACTTGGTCTG
ACAGTTACCAATGCTTAATCAGTGAGGCACCTATCTCAGCGATCTGTCTATTTCGTTCATCCATAGTTGC
CTGACTCCCCGTCGTGTAGATAACTACGATACGGGAGGGCTTACCATCTGGCCCCAGTGCTGCAATGATA
CCGCGAGACCCACGCTCACCGGCTCCAGATTTATCAGCAATAAACCAGCCAGCCGGAAGGGCCGAGCGCA
GAAGTGGTCCTGCAACTTTATCCGCCTCCATCCAGTCTATTAATTGTTGCCGGGAAGCTAGAGTAAGTAG
TTCGCCAGTTAATAGTTTGCGCAACGTTGTTGCCATTGCTACAGGCATCGTGGTGTCACGCTCGTCGTTT
GGTATGGCTTCATTCAGCTCCGGTTCCCAACGATCAAGGCGAGTTACATGATCCCCCATGTTGTGCAAAA
AAGCGGTTAGCTCCTTCGGTCCTCCGATCGTTGTCAGAAGTAAGTTGGCCGCAGTGTTATCACTCATGGT
TATGGCAGCACTGCATAATTCTCTTACTGTCATGCCATCCGTAAGATGCTTTTCTGTGACTGGTGAGTAC
TCAACCAAGTCATTCTGAGAATAGTGTATGCGGCGACCGAGTTGCTCTTGCCCGGCGTCAATACGGGATA
ATACCGCGCCACATAGCAGAACTTTAAAAGTGCTCATCATTGGAAAACGTTCTTCGGGGCGAAAACTCTC
AAGGATCTTACCGCTGTTGAGATCCAGTTCGATGTAACCCACTCGTGCACCCAACTGATCTTCAGCATCT
TTTACTTTCACCAGCGTTTCTGGGTGAGCAAAAACAGGAAGGCAAAATGCCGCAAAAAAGGGAATAAGGG
CGACACGGAAATGTTGAATACTCATACTCTTCCTTTTTCAATATTATTGAAGCATTTATCAGGGTTATTG
TCTCATGAGCGGATACATATTTGAATGTATTTAGAAAAATAAACAAATAGGGGTTCCGCGCACATTTCCC
CGAAAAGTGCCACCTGACGTCTAAGAAACCATTATTATCATGACATTAACCTATAAAAATAGGCGTATCA
CGAGGCCCTTTCGTCTCGCGCGTTTCGGTGATGACGGTGAAAACCTCTGACACATGCAGCTCCCGGAGAC
GGTCACAGCTTGTCTGTAAGCGGATGCCGGGAGCAGACAAGCCCGTCAGGGCGCGTCAGCGGGTGTTGGC
GGGTGTCGGGGCTGGCTTAACTATGCGGCATCAGAGCAGATTGTACTGAGAGTGCACCATATGCGGTGTG
AAATACCGCACAGATGCGTAAGGAGAAAATACCGCATCAGGCGCCATTCGCCATTCAGGCTGCGCAACTG
TTGGGAAGGGCGATCGGTGCGGGCCTCTTCGCTATTACGCCAGCTGGCGAAAGGGGGATGTGCTGCAAGG
CGATTAAGTTGGGTAACGCCAGGGTTTTCCCAGTCACGACGTTGTAAAACGACGGCCAGTGCATGCGTTT
A
